>Addgene plasmid #211302 | pBiT3.1-C_SCAP:1-905 | addgene full sequence | sequence record 423450 | Addgene NGS Result
AAGACGCGTTAATTAAGACGTCGGCAGTGAAAAAAATGCTTTATTTGTGAAATTTGTGATGCTATTGCTT
TATTTGTAACCATTATAAGCTGCAATAAACAAGTTAACAACAACAATTGCATTCATTTTATGTTTCAGGT
TCAGGGGGAGGTGTGGGAGGTTTTTTAAAGCAAGTAAAACCTCTACAAATGTGGTATGGCTGATTATGAT
CCGCGGCCGCAATACGTCGACGTTATCAGCTGACTTCGTACGAGAGCCTAGGATTATGGCGCGCCACTAG
TTATTAATAGTAATCAATTACGGGGTCATTAGTTCATAGCCCATATATGGAGTTCCGCGTTACATAACTT
ACGGTAAATGGCCCGCCTGGCTGACCGCCCAACGACCCCCGCCCATTGACGTCAATAATGACGTATGTTC
CCATAGTAACGCCAATAGGGACTTTCCATTGACGTCAATGGGTGGAGTATTTACGGTAAACTGCCCACTT
GGCAGTACATCAAGTGTATCATATGCCAAGTCCGCCCCCTATTGACGTCAATGACGGTAAATGGCCCGCC
TGGCATTATGCCCAGTACATGACCTTACGGGACTTTCCTACTTGGCAGTACATCTACGTATTAGTCATCG
CTATTACCATGGTGATGCGGTTTTGGCAGTACACCAATGGGCGTGGATAGCGGTTTGACTCACGGGGATT
TCCAAGTCTCCACCCCATTGACGTCAATGGGAGTTTGTTTTGGCACCAAAATCAACGGGACTTTCCAAAA
TGTCGTAATAACCCCGCCCCGTTGACGCAAATGGGCGGTAGGCGTGTACGGTGGGAGGTCTATATAAGCA
GAGCTGGTTTAGTGAACCGTCAGATCACTAGAATCTTTATTGCGGTAGTTTATCACAGTTAAATTGCTAA
CGCAGTCAGTGCTTCTGACACAACAGTCTCGAACTTAAGCTGCAGAAGTTGGTCGTGAGGCACTGGGCAG
GTAAGTATCAAGGTTACAAGACAGGTTTAAGGAGACCAATAGAAACTGGGCTTGTCGAGACAGAGAAGAC
TCTTGCGTTTCTGATAGGCACCTATTGGTCTTACTGACATCCACTTTGCCTTTCTCTCCACAGGTGTCCA
CTCCCAGTTCAATTACAGCTCTTAAGGCTAGAGTATTAATACGACTCACTATAGGGGCGATCGCAACAAG
CTTCGGGAAGATCTGGAGCTAGCGGCGGGGGATCCGGTGGGAATTCGACACCATGACCCTGACTGAAAGG
CTGCGTGAGAAGATATCTCGGGCCTTCTACAACCATGGGCTCCTCTGTGCATCCTATCCCATCCCCATCA
TCCTCATCGGCTACTTCACCCTAGTGCCCGCCATCCAGGAGTTCTGTCTCTTTGCTGTCGTGGGGCTGGT
GTCTGACTTCTTCCTTCAGATGCTGTTTTTCACCACTGTCCTGTCCATTGACATTCGCCGGATGGAGCTA
GCAGACCTGAACAAGCGACTGCCCCCTGAGGCCTGCCTGCCCTCAGCCAAGCCAGTGGGGCAGCCAACGC
GCTACGAGCGGCAGCTGGCTGTGAGGCCGTCCACACCCCACACCATCACGTTGCAGCCGTCTTCCTTCCG
AAACCTGCGGCTCCCCAAGAGGCTGCGTGTTGTCTACTTCCTGGCCCGCACCCGCCTGGCACAGCGCCTC
ATCATGGCTGGCACCGTTGTCTGGATTGGCATCCTGGTATACACAGACCCAGCAGGGCTGCGCAACTACC
TCGCTGCCCAGGTGACGGAACAGAGCCCATTGGGTGAGGGAGCCCTGGCTCCCATGCCCGTGCCTAGTGG
CATGCTGCCCCCCAGCCACCCGGACCCTGCCTTCTCCATCTTCCCACCTGATGCCCCTAAGCTACCTGAG
AACCAGACGTCGCCAGGCGAGTCACCTGAGCGTGGAGGTCCAGCAGAGGTTGTCCATGACAGCCCAGTCC
CAGAGGTAACCTGGGGGCCTGAGGATGAGGAACTTTGGAGGAAATTGTCCTTCCGCCACTGGCCGACGCT
CTTCAGCTATTACAACATCACACTGGCCAAGAGGTACATCAGCCTGCTGCCCGTCATCCCAGTCACGCTC
CGCCTGAACCCGAGGGAGGCTCTGGAGGGCCGGCACCCTCAGGACGGCCGCAGTGCCTGGCCCCCACCGG
GGCCCATACCTGCTGGGCACTGGGAAGCAGGACCCAAGGGCCCAGGTGGGGTGCAGGCCCATGGAGACGT
CACGCTGTACAAGGTGGCGGCGCTGGGCCTGGCCACCGGCATCGTCTTGGTGCTGCTGCTGCTCTGCCTC
TACCGCGTGCTATGCCCGCGCAACTACGGGCAGCTGGGTGGTGGGCCCGGGCGGCGGAGGCGCGGGGAGC
TGCCCTGCGACGACTACGGCTATGCGCCACCCGAGACGGAGATCGTGCCGCTTGTGCTGCGCGGCCACCT
CATGGACATCGAGTGCCTGGCCAGCGACGGCATGCTGCTGGTGAGCTGCTGCCTGGCAGGCCACATCTGC
GTGTGGGACGCGCAGACCGGGGATTGCCTAACGCGCATTCCGCGCCCAGGGCAGCGCCGGGACAGTGGCG
TGGGCAGCGGGCTTGAGGCTCAGGAGAGCTGGGAACGACTTTCAGATGGTGGGAAGGCTGGTCCAGAGGA
GCCTGGGGACAGCCCTCCCCTGAGACACCGCCCCCGGGGCCCTCCGCCGCCTTCCCTCTTCGGGGACCAG
CCTGACCTCACCTGCTTAATTGACACCAACTTTTCAGCGCAGCCTCGGTCCTCACAGCCCACTCAGCCCG
AGCCCCGGCACCGGGCGGTCTGTGGCCGCTCTCGGGACTCCCCAGGCTATGACTTCAGCTGCCTGGTGCA
GCGGGTGTACCAGGAGGAGGGGCTGGCGGCCGTCTGCACACCAGCCCTGCGCCCACCCTCGCCTGGGCCG
GTGCTGTCCCAGGCCCCTGAGGACGAGGGTGGCTCCCCCGAGAAAGGCTCCCCTTCCCTCGCCTGGGCCC
CCAGTGCCGAGGGTTCCATCTGGAGCTTGGAGCTGCAGGGCAACCTCATCGTGGTGGGGCGGAGCAGCGG
CCGGCTGGAGGTGTGGGACGCCATTGAAGGGGTGCTGTGCTGCAGCAGCGAGGAGGTCTCCTCAGGCATT
ACCGCTCTGGTGTTCTTGGACAAAAGGATTGTGGCTGCACGGCTCAACGGTTCCCTTGATTTCTTCTCCT
TGGAGACCCACACTGCCCTCAGCCCCCTGCAGTTTAGAGGGACCCCAGGGCGGGGCAGTTCCCCTGCCTC
TCCAGTGTACAGCAGCAGCGACACAGTGGCCTGTCACCTGACCCACACAGTGCCCTGTGCACACCAAAAA
CCCATCACAGCCCTGAAAGCCGCTGCTGGGCGCTTGGTGACTGGGAGCCAAGACCACACACTGAGAGTGT
TCCGTCTGGAGGACTCGTGCTGCCTCTTCACCCTTCAGGGCCACTCAGGGGCCATCACGACCGTGTACAT
TGACCAGACCATGGTGCTGGCCAGTGGAGGACAAGATGGGGCCATCTGCCTGTGGGATGTACTGACTGGC
AGCCGGGTCAGCCATGTGTTTGCTCACCGTGGGGATGTCACCTCCCTTACCTGTACCACCTCCTGTGTCA
TCAGCAGTGGCCTGGATGACCTCATCAGCATCTGGGACCGCAGCACAGGCATCAAGTTCTACTCCATTCA
GCAGGACCTGGGCTGTGGTGCAAGCTTGGGTGTCATCTCAGACAACCTGCTGGTGACTGGCGGCCAGGGC
TGTGTCTCCTTTTGGGACCTAAACTACGGGGACCTGTTACAGACAGTCTACCTGGGGAAGAACAGTGAGG
CCCAGCCTGCCCGCCAGATCCTGGTGCTGGACAACGCTGCCATTGTCTGCAACTTTGGCAGTGAGCTCAG
CCTGGTGTATGTGCCCTCTGTGCTGGAGAAGCTGGACGGCTCGAGCGGTGGGAGCTCCGGTGTGAGCGGC
TGGCGGCTGTTCAAGAAGATTAGCTAAGTTTAAACGGCCGCGACTCTAGACTGCAGGCATGCAAGCTGAT
TTGGCTGCTGCCACCGCTGAGCAAGGCCGCTTCGAGCAGACATGATAAGATACATTGATGAGTTTGGACA
AACCACAACTAGAATGCAGTGAAAAAAATGCTTTATTTGTGAAATTTGTGATGCTATTGCTTTATTTGTA
ACCATTATAAGCTGCAATAAACAAGTTAACAACAACAATTGCATTCATTTTATGTTTCAGGTTCAGGGGG
AGATGTGGGAGGTTTTTTTAAGCAAGTAAAACCTCTACAAATGTGGTAAAATCTTAATTAAGACTTCTAA
TATAACTTCGTATAGCATACATTATACGAAGTTATGGTTCCACTGTTGACAATTAATCATCGGCATAGTA
TATCGGCATAGTATAATACGACAAGGTGAGGAACTAAACCCAGGAGGCAGATCATGATTGAACAAGATGG
ATTGCACGCAGGTTCTCCGGCCGCTTGGGTGGAGAGGCTATTCGGCTATGACTGGGCACAACAGACAATC
GGCTGCTCTGATGCCGCCGTGTTCCGGCTGTCAGCGCAGGGGCGCCCGGTTCTTTTTGTCAAGACCGACC
TGTCCGGTGCCCTGAATGAACTGCAGGACGAGGCAGCGCGGCTATCGTGGCTGGCCACGACGGGCGTTCC
TTGCGCAGCTGTGCTCGACGTTGTCACTGAAGCGGGAAGGGACTGGCTGCTATTGGGCGAAGTGCCGGGG
CAGGATCTCCTGTCATCTCACCTTGCTCCTGCCGAGAAAGTATCCATCATGGCTGATGCAATGCGGCGGC
TGCATACGCTTGATCCGGCTACCTGCCCATTCGACCACCAAGCGAAACATCGCATCGAGCGAGCACGTAC
TCGGATGGAAGCCGGTCTTGTCGATCAGGATGATCTGGACGAAGAGCATCAGGGGCTCGCGCCAGCCGAA
CTGTTCGCCAGGCTCAAGGCGCGCATGCCCGACGGCGAGGATCTCGTCGTGACCCATGGCGATGCCTGCT
TGCCGAATATCATGGTGGAAAATGGCCGCTTTTCTGGATTCATCGACTGTGGCCGGCTGGGTGTGGCGGA
CCGCTATCAGGACATAGCGTTGGCTACCCGTGATATTGCTGAAGAGCTTGGCGGCGAATGGGCTGACCGC
TTCCTCGTGCTTTACGGTATCGCCGCTCCCGATTCGCAGCGCATCGCCTTCTATCGCCTTCTTGACGAGT
TCTTCTGATTCGAAATGACCGACCAAGCGACGCCCAACCGGTATCAGCTCACTCAAAGGCGGTAATACGG
TTATCCACAGAATCAGGGGATAACGCAGGAAAGAACATGTGAGCAAAAGGCCAGCAAAAGGCCAGGAACC
GTAAAAAGGCCGCGTTGCTGGCGTTTTTCCATAGGCTCCGCCCCCCTGACGAGCATCACAAAAATCGACG
CTCAAGTCAGAGGTGGCGAAACCCGACAGGACTATAAAGATACCAGGCGTTTCCCCCTGGAAGCTCCCTC
GTGCGCTCTCCTGTTCCGACCCTGCCGCTTACCGGATACCTGTCCGCCTTTCTCCCTTCGGGAAGCGTGG
CGCTTTCTCATAGCTCACGCTGTAGGTATCTCAGTTCGGTGTAGGTCGTTCGCTCCAAGCTGGGCTGTGT
GCACGAACCCCCCGTTCAGCCCGACCGCTGCGCCTTATCCGGTAACTATCGTCTTGAGTCCAACCCGGTA
AGACACGACTTATCGCCACTGGCAGCAGCCACTGGTAACAGGATTAGCAGAGCGAGGTATGTAGGCGGTG
CTACAGAGTTCTTGAAGTGGTGGCCTAACTACGGCTACACTAGAAGGACAGTATTTGGTATCTGCGCTCT
GCTGAAGCCAGTTACCTTCGGAAAAAGAGTTGGTAGCTCTTGATCCGGCAAACAAACCACCGCTGGTAGC
GGTGGTTTTTTTGTTTGCAAGCAGCAGATTACGCGCAGAAAAAAAGGATTTCAAGAAGATCCTTTGATCT
TTTCTACGGGGTCTGACGCTCAGTGGAACGAAAACTCACGTTAAGGGATTTTGGTCATGAGATTATCAAA
AAGGATCTTCACCTAGATCCTTTTATAGTCCGGAATCGTCACACAAAAAACCAACACACAGATGTAATGA
AAATAAAGATATTTTATTGCGGCCATCGTGATGGCTAGAGTTTAGCCCTCCCACACATAACCAGAGGGCA
GCAATTCACGAATCCCAACTGCCGTCGGCTGTCCATCACTGTCCTTCACTATGGCTTTGATCCCAGGATG
CAGATCGAGAAGCACCTGTCGGCACCGTCCGCAGGGGCTCAAGATGCCCCTGTTCTCATTTCCGATCGCG
ACGATACAAGTCAGGTTGCCAGCTGCCGCAGCAGCAGCAGTGCCCAGCACCACGAGTTCTGCACAAGGTC
CCCCAGTAAAATGATATACATTGACACCAGTGAAGATGCGGCCGTCGCTAGAGAGAGCTGCGCTGGCGAC
GCTGTAGTCTTCAGAGATGGGGATGCTGTTGATTGTAGCCGTTGCTCTTTCAATGAGGGTGGATTCTTCT
TGAGACAAAGGCTTGGCCATGGTGGCGCTAGTGTCAGAAGAATCGAGCTTTTTGCAAAAGCCTAGGCCTC
CAAAAAAGCCTCCTCACTACTTCTGGAATAGCTCAGAGGCCGAGGCGGCCTCGGCCTCTGCATAAATAAA
AAAAATTAGTCAGCCATGGGGCGGAGAATGGGCGGAACTGGGCGGAGTTAGGGGCGGGATGGGCGGAGTT
AGGGGCGGGACTATGGTTGCTGACTAATTGAGATGCATGCTTTGCATACTTCTGCCTGCTGGGGAGCCTG
GGGACTTTCCACACCTGGTTGCTGACTAATTGAGATGCATGCTTTGCATACTTCTGCCTGCTGGGGAGCC
TGGGGACTTTCCACACCCTAACTGACACACATTCCACAGCTGGTTCTTTCCGCCTCAGAAGGTACCTAAC
CAAGTTCCTCTTTCAGAGGTTATTTCAGGCCATGGTGCTGCGC
Features (pLannotate 1.2.2; 17 found; start..end, strand, type, name):
     24..105     -  polyA_signal   SV40 poly(A) signal: SV40 polyadenylation signal
    128..211     -  CDS            large T antigen (fragment): large T antigen from SV40 (simian virus 40)
    276..641     +  enhancer       CMV enhancer: human cytomegalovirus immediate early enhancer
    643..842     +  promoter       CMV promoter: human cytomegalovirus (CMV) immediate early promoter
    981..1113    +  intron         chimeric intron: chimera between introns from human β-globin and immunoglobulin heavy chain genes
   1157..1175    +  promoter       T7 promoter: promoter for bacteriophage T7 RNA polymerase
   1327..3957    +  CDS            SCAP (fragment): SCAP_HUMAN - Also known as KIAA0199 From Homo sapiens (Human).
   4053..4080    +  CDS            SET1 (fragment): solubility-enhancement tag derived from T7 phage gene 10B
   4106..4227    -  polyA_signal   SV40 poly(A) signal: SV40 polyadenylation signal
   4250..4318    -  CDS            large T antigen (fragment): large T antigen from SV40 (simian virus 40)
   4342..4375    +  protein_bind   loxP: Cre-mediated recombination occurs in the 8-bp core sequence (GCATACAT). Cre recombinase
   4385..4432    +  promoter       EM7 promoter: synthetic bacterial promoter&nbsp
   4464..5255    +  CDS            neo: KKA2_KLEPN - Also known as kan, nptII. Experimental evidence at protein level: Swiss-Prot protein existence level 1. Resistance to kanamycin, neomycin, paromomycin, ribostamycin, butirosin and gentamicin B. From Klebsiella pneumoniae.
   5416..6004    -  rep_origin     ori: high-copy-number ColE1/pMB1/pBR322/pUC origin of replication
   6130..6178    -  polyA_signal   poly(A) signal: synthetic polyadenylation signal
   6202..6600    -  CDS            BSD: blasticidin S deaminase; Aspergillus terreus BSD; confers resistance to blasticidin
   6631..6988    -  promoter       SV40 promoter: SV40 enhancer and early promoter
