[The description below was written by a language model from this plasmid's Addgene catalogue record and pLannotate feature annotations shown in this document.]
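Description:
pBiT3.1-C_SCAP:1-905 is a mammalian expression plasmid built on Promega's pBiT3.1-C backbone, carrying human SCAP (SREBP cleavage-activating protein) residues M1 to D905. This corresponds to full-length isoform 2 and includes the natural variant V798I. The coding sequence derives from a Mammalian Gene Collection clone and was inserted by ligation-independent cloning between EcoRI and XhoI sites that remain intact. Transcription is driven by the CMV immediate-early enhancer and promoter, followed by a chimeric β-globin/immunoglobulin intron that aids mRNA processing, and it terminates at an SV40 polyadenylation signal. A T7 promoter upstream of the insert serves as a sequencing primer site. The open reading frame is fused at its C-terminus, through a flexible glycine-serine linker, to the small HiBiT peptide. The automated annotation does not label HiBiT; its short "SET1" hit just downstream of SCAP falls where the tag region would be expected and is probably a spurious match.

The plasmid replicates in E. coli at high copy from a ColE1/pUC-type origin and is selected with kanamycin through an EM7-driven neo (nptII) gene, which is preceded by a loxP site. The catalogue lists G418 as the mammalian selection. However, the feature table shows only the bacterial EM7 promoter immediately upstream of neo, and it also detects an SV40 promoter-driven blasticidin S deaminase cassette with a synthetic poly(A) signal, which the catalogue entry does not mention.

HiBiT complements the LgBiT fragment to reconstitute NanoLuc luciferase, allowing luminescent quantification of the tagged protein in cells or lysates. The plasmid was deposited with a study evaluating the ligandability of WD40 repeat-containing proteins, but the record does not specify the assay in which it was used.
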