Addgene plasmid #211302: pBiT3.1-C_SCAP:1-905
Purpose: Mammalian expression of full-length human SCAP isoform 2. C-terminal HiBiT tag.
Depositing lab: Cheryl Arrowsmith. Publication: A Target Class Ligandability Evaluation of WD40 Repeat-Containing Proteins. Ackloo S, Li F, Szewczyk M, Seitova A, Loppnau P, Zeng H, Xu J, Ahmad S, Arnautova YA, Baghaie AJ, Beldar S, Bolotokova A, Centrella PA, Chau I, Clark MA, Cuozzo JW, Dehghani-Tafti S, Disch JS, Dong A, Dumas A, Feng JA, Ghiabi P, Gibson E, Gilmer J, Goldman B, Green SR, Guie MA, Guilinger JP, Harms N, Herasymenko O, Houliston S, Hutchinson A, Kearnes S, Keefe AD, Kimani SW, Kramer T, Kutera M, Kwak HA, Lento C, Li Y, Liu J, Loup J, Machado RAC, Mulhern CJ, Perveen S, Righetto GL, Riley P, Shrestha S, Sigel EA, Silva M, Sintchak MD, Slakman BL, Taylor RD, Thompson J, Torng W, Underkoffler C, von Rechenberg M, Walsh RT, Watson I, Wilson DJ, Wolf E, Yadav M, Yazdi AK, Zhang J, Zhang Y, Santhakumar V, Edwards AM, Barsyte-Lovejoy D, Schapira M, Brown PJ, Halabelian L, Arrowsmith CH. J Med Chem. 2025 Jan 23;68(2):1092-1112. doi: 10.1021/acs.jmedchem.4c02010. Epub 2024 Nov 4. PubMed 39495097.
Backbone
  Vector backbone: pBiT3.1-C
  Backbone manufacturer: Promega
  Vector type: Mammalian Expression
  Selectable markers: Neomycin (select with G418)
Growth in bacteria
  Bacterial resistance: Kanamycin, 50 μg/mL
  Growth temperature: 37°C
  Growth strain: DH5alpha
  Copy number: High Copy
Gene/Insert
  Gene/Insert name: SCAP:M1-D905
  Species: H. sapiens (human)
  Insert size (bp): 2715
  Mutation: isoform 2. V798I natural variant (VAR_012203)
  Entrez Gene: SCAP
  Promoter: CMV
  Tag / fusion protein: GSSGGSSGVSGWRLFKKIS (C terminal on insert)
  Cloning method: Ligation Independent Cloning
  Sequencing primers: 5′ T7; 3′ TTGCTCAGCGGTGGCAGCAG
Resource information
  A portion of this plasmid was derived from a plasmid made by: Mammalian Gene Collection (BC020987.1)
Terms and licenses: Academic/Nonprofit Terms; Industry Terms: Not Available to Industry
Depositor comments: 5' Cloning Site: EcoR1 (not destroyed), 3' Cloning Site: Xho1 (not destroyed).
How to cite: pBiT3.1-C_SCAP:1-905 was a gift from Cheryl Arrowsmith (Addgene plasmid # 211302 ; http://n2t.net/addgene:211302 ; RRID:Addgene_211302)
