>Addgene plasmid #211302 | pBiT3.1-C_SCAP:1-905 | depositor partial sequence | sequence record 412082 | Insert sequence
ATGACCCTGACTGAAAGGCTGCGTGAGAAGATATCTCGGGCCTTCTACAACCATGGGCTCCTCTGTGCAT
CCTATCCCATCCCCATCATCCTCATCGGCTACTTCACCCTAGTGCCCGCCATCCAGGAGTTCTGTCTCTT
TGCTGTCGTGGGGCTGGTGTCTGACTTCTTCCTTCAGATGCTGTTTTTCACCACTGTCCTGTCCATTGAC
ATTCGCCGGATGGAGCTAGCAGACCTGAACAAGCGACTGCCCCCTGAGGCCTGCCTGCCCTCAGCCAAGC
CAGTGGGGCAGCCAACGCGCTACGAGCGGCAGCTGGCTGTGAGGCCGTCCACACCCCACACCATCACGTT
GCAGCCGTCTTCCTTCCGAAACCTGCGGCTCCCCAAGAGGCTGCGTGTTGTCTACTTCCTGGCCCGCACC
CGCCTGGCACAGCGCCTCATCATGGCTGGCACCGTTGTCTGGATTGGCATCCTGGTATACACAGACCCAG
CAGGGCTGCGCAACTACCTCGCTGCCCAGGTGACGGAACAGAGCCCATTGGGTGAGGGAGCCCTGGCTCC
CATGCCCGTGCCTAGTGGCATGCTGCCCCCCAGCCACCCGGACCCTGCCTTCTCCATCTTCCCACCTGAT
GCCCCTAAGCTACCTGAGAACCAGACGTCGCCAGGCGAGTCACCTGAGCGTGGAGGTCCAGCAGAGGTTG
TCCATGACAGCCCAGTCCCAGAGGTAACCTGGGGGCCTGAGGATGAGGAACTTTGGAGGAAATTGTCCTT
CCGCCACTGGCCGACGCTCTTCAGCTATTACAACATCACACTGGCCAAGAGGTACATCAGCCTGCTGCCC
GTCATCCCAGTCACGCTCCGCCTGAACCCGAGGGAGGCTCTGGAGGGCCGGCACCCTCAGGACGGCCGCA
GTGCCTGGCCCCCACCGGGGCCCATACCTGCTGGGCACTGGGAAGCAGGACCCAAGGGCCCAGGTGGGGT
GCAGGCCCATGGAGACGTCACGCTGTACAAGGTGGCGGCGCTGGGCCTGGCCACCGGCATCGTCTTGGTG
CTGCTGCTGCTCTGCCTCTACCGCGTGCTATGCCCGCGCAACTACGGGCAGCTGGGTGGTGGGCCCGGGC
GGCGGAGGCGCGGGGAGCTGCCCTGCGACGACTACGGCTATGCGCCACCCGAGACGGAGATCGTGCCGCT
TGTGCTGCGCGGCCACCTCATGGACATCGAGTGCCTGGCCAGCGACGGCATGCTGCTGGTGAGCTGCTGC
CTGGCAGGCCACATCTGCGTGTGGGACGCGCAGACCGGGGATTGCCTAACGCGCATTCCGCGCCCAGGGC
AGCGCCGGGACAGTGGCGTGGGCAGCGGGCTTGAGGCTCAGGAGAGCTGGGAACGACTTTCAGATGGTGG
GAAGGCTGGTCCAGAGGAGCCTGGGGACAGCCCTCCCCTGAGACACCGCCCCCGGGGCCCTCCGCCGCCT
TCCCTCTTCGGGGACCAGCCTGACCTCACCTGCTTAATTGACACCAACTTTTCAGCGCAGCCTCGGTCCT
CACAGCCCACTCAGCCCGAGCCCCGGCACCGGGCGGTCTGTGGCCGCTCTCGGGACTCCCCAGGCTATGA
CTTCAGCTGCCTGGTGCAGCGGGTGTACCAGGAGGAGGGGCTGGCGGCCGTCTGCACACCAGCCCTGCGC
CCACCCTCGCCTGGGCCGGTGCTGTCCCAGGCCCCTGAGGACGAGGGTGGCTCCCCCGAGAAAGGCTCCC
CTTCCCTCGCCTGGGCCCCCAGTGCCGAGGGTTCCATCTGGAGCTTGGAGCTGCAGGGCAACCTCATCGT
GGTGGGGCGGAGCAGCGGCCGGCTGGAGGTGTGGGACGCCATTGAAGGGGTGCTGTGCTGCAGCAGCGAG
GAGGTCTCCTCAGGCATTACCGCTCTGGTGTTCTTGGACAAAAGGATTGTGGCTGCACGGCTCAACGGTT
CCCTTGATTTCTTCTCCTTGGAGACCCACACTGCCCTCAGCCCCCTGCAGTTTAGAGGGACCCCAGGGCG
GGGCAGTTCCCCTGCCTCTCCAGTGTACAGCAGCAGCGACACAGTGGCCTGTCACCTGACCCACACAGTG
CCCTGTGCACACCAAAAACCCATCACAGCCCTGAAAGCCGCTGCTGGGCGCTTGGTGACTGGGAGCCAAG
ACCACACACTGAGAGTGTTCCGTCTGGAGGACTCGTGCTGCCTCTTCACCCTTCAGGGCCACTCAGGGGC
CATCACGACCGTGTACATTGACCAGACCATGGTGCTGGCCAGTGGAGGACAAGATGGGGCCATCTGCCTG
TGGGATGTACTGACTGGCAGCCGGGTCAGCCATGTGTTTGCTCACCGTGGGGATGTCACCTCCCTTACCT
GTACCACCTCCTGTGTCATCAGCAGTGGCCTGGATGACCTCATCAGCATCTGGGACCGCAGCACAGGCAT
CAAGTTCTACTCCATTCAGCAGGACCTGGGCTGTGGTGCAAGCTTGGGTGTCATCTCAGACAACCTGCTG
GTGACTGGCGGCCAGGGCTGTGTCTCCTTTTGGGACCTAAACTACGGGGACCTGTTACAGACAGTCTACC
TGGGGAAGAACAGTGAGGCCCAGCCTGCCCGCCAGATCCTGGTGCTGGACAACGCTGCCATTGTCTGCAA
CTTTGGCAGTGAGCTCAGCCTGGTGTATGTGCCCTCTGTGCTGGAGAAGCTGGAC
